>Addgene plasmid #124154 | pBABE (hygro) hYAP 1-2delta | addgene full sequence | sequence record 240718 | Addgene NGS Result
GGCCGGATCCCAGTGTGGTGGTACGTAGGAATTCATGGATCCCGGGCAGCAGCCGCCGCCTCAACCGGCC
CCCCAGGGCCAAGGGCAGCCGCCTTCGCAGCCCCCGCAGGGGCAGGGCCCGCCGTCCGGACCCGGGCAAC
CGGCACCCGCGGCGACCCAGGCGGCGCCGCAGGCACCCCCCGCCGGGCATCAGATCGTGCACGTCCGCGG
GGACTCGGAGACCGACCTGGAGGCGCTCTTCAACGCCGTCATGAACCCCAAGACGGCCAACGTGCCCCAG
ACCGTGCCCATGAGGCTCCGGAAGCTGCCCGACTCCTTCTTCAAGCCGCCGGAGCCCAAATCCCACTCCC
GACAGGCCAGTACTGATGCAGGCACTGCAGGAGCCCTGACTCCACAGCATGTTCGAGCTCATTCCTCTCC
AGCTTCTCTGCAGTTGGGAGCTGTTTCTCCTGGGACACTGACCCCCACTGGAGTAGTCTCTGGCCCAGCA
GCTACACCCACAGCTCAGCATCTTCGACAGTCTTCTTTTGAGATACCTGATGATGTACCTCTGCCAGCAG
GTTGGGAGATGGCAAAGACATCTTCTGGTCAGAGATACTTCTTAAATCACATCGATCAGACAACAACATG
GCAGGACCCCAGGAAGGCCATGCTGTCCCAGATGAACGTCACAGCCCCCACCAGTCCACCAGTGCAGCAG
AATATGATGAACTCGGCTTCAGGTCCTCTTCCTGATGGATGGGAACAAGCCATGACTCAGGATGGAGAAA
TTTACTATATAAACCATAAGAACAAGACCACCTCTTGGCTAGACCCAAGGCTTGACCCTCGTTTTGCCAT
GAACCAGAGAATCAGTCAGAGTGCTCCAGTGAAACAGCCACCACCCCTGGCTCCCCAGAGCCCACAGGGA
GGCGTCATGGGTGGCAGCAACTCCAACCAGCAGCAACAGATGCGACTGCAGCAACTGCAGATGGAGAAGG
AGAGGCTGCGGCTGAAACAGCAAGAACTGCTTCGGCAGGTGAGGCCACAGGCAATGCGGAATATCAATCC
CAGCACAGCAAATTCTCCAAAATGTCAGGAGTTAGCCCTGCGTAGCCAGTTACCAACACTGGAGCAGGAT
GGTGGGACTCAAAATCCAGTGTCTTCTCCCGGGATGTCTCAGGAATTGAGAACAATGACGACCAATAGCT
CAGATCCTTTCCTTAACAGTGGCACCTATCACTCTCGAGATGAGAGTACAGACAGTGGACTAAGCATGAG
CAGCTACAGTGTCCCTCGAACCCCAGATGACTTCCTGAACAGTGTGGATGAGATGGATACAGGTGATACT
ATCAACCAAAGCACCCTGCCCTCACAGCAGAACCGTTTCCCAGACTACCTTGAAGCCATTCCTGGGACAA
ATGTGGACCTTGGAACACTGGAAGGAGATGGAATGAACATAGAAGGAGAGGAGCTGATGCCAAGTCTGCA
GGAAGCTTTGAGTTCTGACATCCTTAATGACATGGAGTCTGTTTTGGCTGCCACCAAGCTAGATAAAGAA
AGCTTTCTTACATGGTTATAGGTCGACCCTGTGGAATGTGTGTCAGTTAGGGTGTGGAAAGTCCCCAGGC
TCCCCAGCAGGCAGAAGTATGCAAAGCATGCATCTCAATTAGTCAGCAACCAGGTGTGGAAAGTCCCCAG
GCTCCCCAGCAGGCAGAAGTATGCAAAGCATGCATCTCAATTAGTCAGCAACCATAGTCCCGCCCCTAAC
TCCGCCCATCCCGCCCCTAACTCCGCCCAGTTCCGCCCATTCTCCGCCCCATGGCTGACTAATTTTTTTT
ATTTATGCAGAGGCCGAGGCCGCCTCGGCCTCTGAGCTATTCCAGAAGTAGTGAGGAGGCTTTTTTGGAG
GCCTAGGCTTTTGCAAAAAGCTTGCCAGCTGGGGCGCCCTCTGGTAAGGTTGGGAAGCCCTGCAGATCTG
ATCCCGGGGGGCAATGAGATATGAAAAAGCCTGAACTCACCGCGACGTCTGTCGAGAAGTTTCTGATCGA
AAAGTTCGACAGCGTCTCCGACCTGATGCAGCTCTCGGAGGGCGAAGAATCTCGTGCTTTCAGCTTCGAT
GTAGGAGGGCGTGGATATGTCCTGCGGGTAAATAGCTGCGCCGATGGTTTCTACAAAGATCGTTATGTTT
ATCGGCACTTTGCATCGGCCGCGCTCCCGATTCCGGAAGTGCTTGACATTGGGGAATTTAGCGAGAGCCT
GACCTATTGCATCTCCCGCCGTGCACAGGGTGTCACGTTGCAAGACCTGCCTGAAACCGAACTGCCCGCT
GTTCTGCAGCCGGTCGCGGAGGCCATGGATGCGATCGCTGCGGCCGATCTTAGCCAGACGAGCGGGTTCG
GCCCATTCGGACCGCAAGGAATCGGTCAATACACTACATGGCGTGATTTCATATGCGCGATTGCTGATCC
CCATGTGTATCACTGGCAAACTGTGATGGACGACACCGTCAGTGCGTCCGTCGCGCAGGCTCTCGATGAG
CTGATGCTTTGGGCCGAGGACTGCCCCGAAGTCCGGCACCTCGTGCACGCGGATTTCGGCTCCAACAATG
TCCTGACGGACAATGGCCGCATAACAGCGGTCATTGACTGGAGCGAGGCGATGTTCGGGGATTCCCAATA
CGAGGTCGCCAACATCTTCTTCTGGAGGCCGTGGTTGGCTTGTATGGAGCAGCAGACGCGCTACTTCGAG
CGGAGGCATCCGGAGCTTGCAGGATCGCCGCGGCTCCGGGCGTATATGCTCCGCATTGGTCTTGACCAAC
TCTATCAGAGCTTGGTTGACGGCAATTTCGATGATGCAGCTTGGGCGCAGGGTCGATGCGACGCAATCGT
CCGATCCGGAGCCGGGACTGTCGGGCGTACACAAATCGCCCGCAGAAGCGCGGCCGTCTGGACCGATGGC
TGTGTAGAAGTACTCGCCGATAGTGGAAACCGACGCCCCAGCACTCGTCCGAGGGCAAAGGAATAGAGTA
GATGCCGACCGGGATCTATCGATGCGGCGGGTGTGGTGGTTACGCGTAATCTGCTGCTTGCAAACAAAAA
AACCACCGCTACCAGCGGTGGTTTGTTTGCCGGATCAAGAGCTACCAACTCTTTTTCCGAAGGTAACTGG
CTTCAGCAGAGCGCAGATACCAAATACTGTTCTTCTAGTGTAGCCGTAGTTAGGCCACCACTTCAAGAAC
TCTGTAGCACCGCCTACATACCTCGCTCTGCTAATCCTGTTACCAGTGGCTGCTGCCAGTGGCGATAAGT
CGTGTCTTACCGGGTTGGACTCAAGACGATAGTTACCGGATAAGGCGCAGCGGTCGGGCTGAACGGGGGG
TTCGTGCACACAGCCCAGCTTGGAGCGAACGACCTACACCGAACTGAGATACCTACAGCGTGAGCTATGA
GAAAGCGCCACGCTTCCCGAAGGGAGAAAGGCGGACAGGTATCCGGTAAGCGGCAGGGTCGGAACAGGAG
AGCGCACGAGGGAGCTTCCAGGGGGAAACGCCTGGTATCTTTATAGTCCTGTCGGGTTTCGCCACCTCTG
ACTTGAGCGTCGATTTTTGTGATGCTCGTCAGGGGGGCGGAGCCTATGGAAAAACGCCAGCAACGCATCG
ATAAAATAAAAGATTTTATTTAGTCTCCAGAAAAAGGGGGGAATGAAAGACCCCACCTGTAGGTTTGGCA
AGCTAGCTTAAGTAACGCCATTTTGCAAGGCATGGAAAAATACATAACTGAGAATAGAGAAGTTCAGATC
AAGGTCAGGAACAGATGGAACAGCTGAATATGGGCCAAACAGGATATCTGTGGTAAGCAGTTCCTGCCCC
GGCTCAGGGCCAAGAACAGATGGAACAGCTGAATATGGGCCAAACAGGATATCTGTGGTAAGCAGTTCCT
GCCCCGGCTCAGGGCCAAGAACAGATGGTCCCCAGATGCGGTCCAGCCCTCAGCAGTTTCTAGAGAACCA
TCAGATGTTTCCAGGGTGCCCCAAGGACCTGAAATGACCCTGTGCCTTATTTGAACTAACCAATCAGTTC
GCTTCTCGCTTCTGTTCGCGCGCTTCTGCTCCCCGAGCTCAATAAAAGAGCCCACAACCCCTCACTCGGG
GCGCCAGTCCTCCGATTGACTGAGTCGCCCGGGTACCCGTGTATCCAATAAACCCTCTTGCAGTTGCATC
CGACTTGTGGTCTCGCTGTTCCTTGGGAGGGTCTCCTCTGAGTGATTGACTACCCGTCAGCGGGGGTCTT
TCACATGCAGCATGTATCAAAATTAATTTGGTTTTTTTTCTTAAGTATTTACATTAAATGGCCATAGTGC
GGCCGCAAATCAATCTAAAGTATATATGAGTAAACTTGGTCTGACAGTTACCAATGCTTAATCAGTGAGG
CACCTATCTCAGCGATCTGTCTATTTCGTTCATCCATAGTTGCCTGACTCCCCGTCGTGTAGATAACTAC
GATACGGGAGGGCTTACCATCTGGCCCCAGTGCTGCAATGATACCGCGAGACCCACGCTCACCGGCTCCA
GATTTATCAGCAATAAACCAGCCAGCCGGAAGGGCCGAGCGCAGAAGTGGTCCTGCAACTTTATCCGCCT
CCATCCAGTCTATTAATTGTTGCCGGGAAGCTAGAGTAAGTAGTTCGCCAGTTAATAGTTTGCGCAACGT
TGTTGCCATTGCTACAGGCATCGTGGTGTCACGCTCGTCGTTTGGTATGGCTTCATTCAGCTCCGGTTCC
CAACGATCAAGGCGAGTTACATGATCCCCCATGTTGTGCAAAAAAGCGGTTAGCTCCTTCGGTCCTCCGA
TCGTTGTCAGAAGTAAGTTGGCCGCAGTGTTATCACTCATGGTTATGGCAGCACTGCATAATTCTCTTAC
TGTCATGCCATCCGTAAGATGCTTTTCTGTGACTGGTGAGTACTCAACCAAGTCATTCTGAGAATAGTGT
ATGCGGCGACCGAGTTGCTCTTGCCCGGCGTCAATACGGGATAATACCGCGCCACATAGCAGAACTTTAA
AAGTGCTCATCATTGGAAAACGTTCTTCGGGGCGAAAACTCTCAAGGATCTTACCGCTGTTGAGATCCAG
TTCGATGTAACCCACTCGTGCACCCAACTGATCTTCAGCATCTTTTACTTTCACCAGCGTTTCTGGGTGA
GCAAAAACAGGAAGGCAAAATGCCGCAAAAAAGGGAATAAGGGCGACACGGAAATGTTGAATACTCATAC
TCTTCCTTTTTCAATATTATTGAAGCATTTATCAGGGTTATTGTCTCATGAGCGGATACATATTTGAATG
TATTTAGAAAAATAAACAAATAGGGGTTCCGCGCACATTTCCCCGAAAAGTGCCACCTGCAGCCTGAATA
TGGGCCAAACAGGATATCTGTGGTAAGCAGTTCCTGCCCCGGCTCAGGGCCAAGAACAGATGGAACAGCT
GAATATGGGCCAAACAGGATATCTGTGGTAAGCAGTTCCTGCCCCGGCTCAGGGCCAAGAACAGATGGTC
CCCAGATGCGGTCCAGCCCTCAGCAGTTTCTAGAGAACCATCAGATGTTTCCAGGGTGCCCCAAGGACCT
GAAATGACCCTGTGCCTTATTTGAACTAACCAATCAGTTCGCTTCTCGCTTCTGTTCGCGCGCTTCTGCT
CCCCGAGCTCAATAAAAGAGCCCACAACCCCTCACTCGGGGCGCCAGTCCTCCGATTGACTGAGTCGCCC
GGGTACCCGTGTATCCAATAAACCCTCTTGCAGTTGCATCCGACTTGTGGTCTCGCTGTTCCTTGGGAGG
GTCTCCTCTGAGTGATTGACTACCCGTCAGCGGGGGTCTTTCATTTGGGGGCTCGTCCGGGATCGGGAGA
CCCCTGCCCAGGGACCACCGACCCACCACCGGGAGGCAAGCTGGCCAGCAACTTATCTGTGTCTGTCCGA
TTGTCTAGTGTCTATGACTGATTTTATGCGCCTGCGTCGGTACTAGTTAGCTAACTAGCTCTGTATCTGG
CGGACCCGTGGTGGAACTGACGAGTTCTGAACACCCGGCCGCAACCCTGGGAGACGTCCCAGGGACTTTG
GGGGCCGTTTTTGTGGCCCGACCTGAGGAAGGGAGTCGATGTGGAATCCGACCCCGTCAGGATATGTGGT
TCTGGTAGGAGACGAGAACCTAAAACAGTTCCCGCCTCCGTCTGAATTTTTGCTTTCGGTTTGGAACCGA
AGCCGCGCGTCTTGTCTGCTGCAGCGCTGCAGCATCGTTCTGTGTTGTCTCTGTCTGACTGTGTTTCTGT
ATTTGTCTGAAAATTAGGGCCAGACTGTTACCACTCCCTTAAGTTTGACCTTAGGTCACTGGAAAGATGT
CGAGCGGATCGCTCACAACCAGTCGGTAGATGTCAAGAAGAGACGTTGGGTTACCTTCTGCTCTGCAGAA
TGGCCAACCTTTAACGTCGGATGGCCGCGAGACGGCACCTTTAACCGAGACCTCATCACCCAGGTTAAGA
TCAAGGTCTTTTCACCTGGCCCGCATGGACACCCAGACCAGGTCCCCTACATCGTGACCTGGGAAGCCTT
GGCTTTTGACCCCCCTCCCTGGGTCAAGCCCTTTGTACACCCTAAGCCTCCGCCTCCTCTTCCTCCATCC
GCCCCGTCTCTCCCCCTTGAACCTCCTCGTTCGACCCCGCCTCGATCCTCCCTTTATCCAGCCCTCACTC
CTTCTCTAGGCGCC
Features (pLannotate 1.2.2; 12 found; start..end, strand, type, name):
     35..1558    +  CDS            YAP1: YAP1_HUMAN - Also known as YAP65. Experimental evidence at protein level: Swiss-Prot protein existence level 1. [Isoform 3]: Activates the C-terminal fragment (CTF) of ERBB4 (isoform 3). From Homo sapiens (Human).
   1578..1907    +  promoter       SV40 promoter: SV40 enhancer and early promoter
   1981..3003    +  CDS            hph: KHYB_ECOLX - Experimental evidence at protein level: Swiss-Prot protein existence level 1. The aminoglycoside phosphotransferases achieve inactivation of their antibiotic substrates by phosphorylation. Only phosphorylates hygromycin and closely related compounds such as demethyl analogs and destomycin. From Escherichia coli.
   3034..3056    +  rep_origin     f1 ori (fragment): f1 bacteriophage origin of replication; arrow indicates direction of (+) strand synthesis
   3053..3622    +  rep_origin     ori: high-copy-number ColE1/pMB1/pBR322/pUC origin of replication
   3682..3803    +  LTR            3' LTR (ΔU3) (fragment): self-inactivating 3' long terminal repeat (LTR) from Moloney murine leukemia virus
   3804..4273    +  LTR            LTR: long terminal repeat from Moloney murine leukemia virus
   4388..5248    -  CDS            AmpR: β-lactamase; bla; confers resistance to ampicillin, carbenicillin, and related antibiotics
   5249..5353    -  promoter       AmpR promoter: bla
   5384..5853    +  LTR            LTR: long terminal repeat from Moloney murine leukemia virus
   5977..6251    +  misc_feature   MESV Ψ (fragment): packaging signal of murine embryonic stem cell virus
   6318..6734    +  CDS            gag (truncated): truncated Moloney murine leukemia virus (MMLV) gag gene lacking the start codon
