[The description below was written by a language model from this plasmid's Addgene catalogue record and pLannotate feature annotations shown in this document.]
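Description:
pBABE (hygro) hYAP 1-2delta is a Moloney murine leukemia virus-based retroviral expression plasmid carrying a wild-type human YAP1 cDNA in the pBABE (hygro) backbone. The catalogue lists the vector type as unspecified, but the annotated features show a typical gammaretroviral transfer vector. An MMLV 5′ LTR is followed by a Ψ packaging signal and a truncated gag segment lacking its start codon, which improves packaging of the vector RNA without producing Gag protein. Next come the insert and a selection cassette, and a 3′ LTR closes the proviral unit. In bacteria the plasmid is maintained at high copy through a ColE1/pUC-type origin and selected with ampicillin via β-lactamase expressed from its own promoter. Only a short f1 ori fragment is annotated.

The YAP1 coding sequence was cloned between EcoRI and SalI sites, with an insert of roughly 1.6 kb according to the depositor. It lies immediately downstream of the gag fragment, and no separate promoter is annotated in front of it, so transcription would be expected to come from the 5′ LTR. The name indicates the 1-2delta splice isoform, one of the differentially spliced human YAP1 mRNA variants covered by the associated publication. No epitope tag or reporter is annotated. Downstream of the insert, an SV40 enhancer/early promoter drives the hygromycin phosphotransferase gene (hph), so transduced or transfected mammalian cells can be selected with hygromycin. Because the vector lacks viral structural genes, these must be supplied in trans by a packaging system to produce particles. The stated purpose is protein expression for functional studies of cell growth promotion by this YAP1 isoform.
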