Addgene plasmid #124154: pBABE (hygro) hYAP 1-2delta
Purpose: Protein expression for funtional studies of cell growth promotion
Depositing lab: Megan Finch-Edmondson & Marius Sudol. Depositing organization: National University of Singapore. Publication: Identification, basic characterization and evolutionary analysis of differentially spliced mRNA isoforms of human YAP1 gene. Gaffney CJ, Oka T, Mazack V, Hilman D, Gat U, Muramatsu T, Inazawa J, Golden A, Carey DJ, Farooq A, Tromp G, Sudol M. Gene. 2012 Nov 10;509(2):215-22. doi: 10.1016/j.gene.2012.08.025. Epub 2012 Aug 24. PubMed 22939869.
Backbone
  Vector backbone: pBABE (hygro)
  Vector type: Unspecified
Growth in bacteria
  Bacterial resistance: Ampicillin, 100 μg/mL
  Growth temperature: 37°C
  Growth strain: DH5alpha
  Copy number: High Copy
Gene/Insert
  Gene/Insert name: YAP1
  Species: H. sapiens (human)
  Mutation: None (Wild Type)
  GenBank ID: NP_001269030
  Entrez Gene: YAP1 (a.k.a. COB1, YAP, YAP-1, YAP2, YAP65, YKI)
  Cloning method: Restriction Enzyme; 5′ cloning site EcoRI (unknown if destroyed); 3′ cloning site SalI (unknown if destroyed)
Terms and licenses: Academic/Nonprofit Terms; Industry Terms: Not Available to Industry
Depositor comments: Insert size is approximately 1580.
How to cite: pBABE (hygro) hYAP 1-2delta was a gift from Megan Finch-Edmondson & Marius Sudol (Addgene plasmid # 124154 ; http://n2t.net/addgene:124154 ; RRID:Addgene_124154)
